Addgene plasmid #67048: pCellFree_G03 S100A1
Purpose: Standard for cell-free expression benchmarking.
Depositing lab: Kirill Alexandrov. Depositing organization: University of Queensland. Publication: Performance benchmarking of four cell-free protein expression systems. Gagoski D, Polinkovsky ME, Mureev S, Kunert A, Johnston W, Gambin Y, Alexandrov K. Biotechnol Bioeng. 2015 Aug 24. doi: 10.1002/bit.25814. PubMed 26301602.
Backbone
  Vector backbone: pCellFree_G03
  Vector type: Cell-free expression
Growth in bacteria
  Bacterial resistance: Ampicillin, 100 μg/mL
  Growth temperature: 37°C
  Growth strain: DH5alpha
  Copy number: High Copy
Gene/Insert
  Gene/Insert name: S100A1 (alt name: S-100 protein alpha chain)
  Species: H. sapiens (human)
  Entrez Gene: S100A1 (a.k.a. S100, S100-alpha, S100A)
  Promoter: T7
  Tag / fusion protein: His (N terminal on backbone); EGFP (N terminal on backbone)
  Cloning method: Gateway Cloning
  Sequencing primers: 5′ EGFP-C; 3′ T7 terminal
Terms and licenses: Academic/Nonprofit Terms; Industry Terms: Not Available to Industry
How to cite: pCellFree_G03 S100A1 was a gift from Kirill Alexandrov (Addgene plasmid # 67048 ; http://n2t.net/addgene:67048 ; RRID:Addgene_67048)
