[The description below was written by a language model from this plasmid's Addgene catalogue record.]
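Description:
pCellFree_G03 S100A1 is a cell-free expression plasmid built on the pCellFree_G03 backbone, carrying the human S100A1 coding sequence (S-100 protein alpha chain), a member of the S100 family of small calcium-binding proteins. The plasmid is propagated in E. coli as a high-copy construct under ampicillin selection. The record does not name the origin of replication, and no feature table is provided, so the finer details of the backbone, such as any translation-enhancing leader sequences, cannot be stated from the available information.

The open reading frame was introduced by Gateway recombination cloning and is placed under a T7 promoter, so transcription depends on T7 RNA polymerase supplied in a coupled transcription-translation reaction or in a separate in vitro transcription step. The backbone contributes two N-terminal elements, a His tag and EGFP, so the product is expected to be a His-EGFP-S100A1 fusion. The EGFP moiety gives a direct fluorescent readout of the yield and integrity of the translated protein, while the His tag allows capture or purification by metal-affinity methods. The listed sequencing primers, one reading out of the EGFP C-terminus and one from the T7 terminator region, are consistent with the insert lying between the EGFP coding sequence and a T7 terminator.

The stated purpose is to serve as a standard for benchmarking cell-free expression. It comes from a study that compared the performance of four cell-free protein expression systems, in which uniformly tagged test proteins such as this one allow expression to be compared across lysates.
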