>Addgene plasmid #67048 | pCellFree_G03 S100A1 | addgene partial sequence | sequence record 118870 | EGFP-N 5'-CGTCGCCGTCCAGCTCGACCAG-3'
TTGCTTGTGCCGTGGTGATGGTGGTGATGGTGGTGACCAGAGGTGCCCATGGTTTCACTTACGTGTTTAA
TGTCTTTACAGACTTTATACATTACTGTCATGGTTAAATAAAATAAAATAAAATAAAATAAAATAAAATA
AAATAAAATAAAATAAAATAAAATAAACTTAAGATGTCCCTATAGTGAGTCGTATTAGACGTCAGGTGGC
ACTTTTCGGGGAAATGTGCGCGGAACCCCTATTTGTTTATTTTTCTAAATACATTCAAATATGTATCCGC
TCATGAGACAATAACCCTGATAAATGCTTCAATAATATTGAAAAAGGAAGAGTATGAGTATTCAACATTT
CCGTGTCGCCCTTATTCCCTTTTTTGCGGCATTTTGCCTTCCTGTTTTTGCTCACCCAGAAACGCTGGTG
AAAGTAAAAGATGCTGAAGATCAGTTGGGTGCACGAGTGGGTTACATCGAACTGGATCTCAACAGCGGTA
AGATCCTTGAGAGTTTTCGCCCCGAAGAACGTTTTCCAATGATGAGCACTTTTAAAGTTCTGCTATGTGG
CGCGGTATTATCCCGTATTGACGCCGGGCAAGAGCAACTCGGTCGCCGCATACACTATTCTCAGAATGAC
TTGGTTGAGTACTCACCAGTCACAGAAAAGCATCTTACGGATGGCATGACAGTAAGAGAATTATGCAGTG
CTGCCATAACCATGAGTGATAACACTGCGGCCAACTTACTTCTGACAACGATCGGAGGACCGAAGGAGCT
AACCGC
