>Addgene plasmid #67048 | pCellFree_G03 S100A1 | addgene partial sequence | sequence record 119805 | T7term 5'-GCTAGTTATTGCTCAGCGG-3'
GGTACCACGCGTACCCAACACACGGACACATGCACGAACACGCATGCAGAGAGATCATACATCATCTATA
GAGAAGTACACGTAAAAGTAAGACTCGTCGTCTGCCAGCTACAACCGAGAAGGCGACGTGAAAGGAACAA
GAAAGGAGGAGGAGGGCGGCCGCTTACACCACTTTGTACAAGAAAGTTGGGCAACTGTTCTCCCAGAAGA
AATTGTTACAGGCCACTGTGAGAGCAGCCACAAGCACCACATACTCCTGGAAGTCCACCTCCCCGTCTCC
ATTCTCGTCTAGCTCCTTCATCACCTTGTCCACAGCATCCACATCCTTCTGGGCATCCAGGAAGCCAGAG
AGCTCCGTCTGCAGCAGCTCTTTCAGCTCCTTCTTGCTCAGCTTGTACTTGTCCCCCTCTTTGCCCGAGT
GGGCGTGGAACACGTTGATGAGGGTCTCCATCGCCGTCTCCAGCTCAGAGCCCATGCCAACTTTTTTGTA
CAAACTTGTCGGACCCTGGAAGAGCACCTCCAGCTTGTATAGCTCGTCCATGCCGAGAGTGATCCCGGCG
GCGGTCACGAACTCCAGCAGGACCATGTGATCGCGCTTCTCGTTGGGGTCTTTGCTCAGGGCGGACTGGG
TGCTCAGGTAGTGGTTGTCGGGCAGCAGCACGGGGCCGTCGCCGATGGGGGTGTTCTGCTGGTAGTGGTC
GGCGAGCTGCACGCTGCCGTCCTCGATGTTGTGGCGGATCTTGAAGTTCACCTTGATGCCGTTCTTCTGC
TTGTCGGCCATGATATAGACGTTGTGGCTGTTGTAGTTGTACTCCAGCTTGTGCCCCAGGATGTTGCCGT
CCTCCTTGAAGTCGATGCCCTTCAGCTCGATGCGGTTCACCAGGGTGTCGCCCTCGAACTTCACCTCGGC
GCGGGTCTTGTAGTTGCCGTCGTCCTTGAA
