>Addgene plasmid #67048 | pCellFree_G03 S100A1 | addgene partial sequence | sequence record 119808 | EGFP-C 5'-CATGGTCCTGCTGGAGTTCGTG-3'
GACGAGCTATACAAGCTGGAGGTGCTCTTCCAGGGTCCGACAAGTTTGTACAAAAAAGTTGGCATGGGCT
CTGAGCTGGAGACGGCGATGGAGACCCTCATCAACGTGTTCCACGCCCACTCGGGCAAAGAGGGGGACAA
GTACAAGCTGAGCAAGAAGGAGCTGAAAGAGCTGCTGCAGACGGAGCTCTCTGGCTTCCTGGATGCCCAG
AAGGATGTGGATGCTGTGGACAAGGTGATGAAGGAGCTAGACGAGAATGGAGACGGGGAGGTGGACTTCC
AGGAGTATGTGGTGCTTGTGGCTGCTCTCACAGTGGCCTGTAACAATTTCTTCTGGGAGAACAGTTGCCC
AACTTTCTTGTACAAAGTGGTGTAAGCGGCCGCCCTCCTCCTCCTTTCTTGTTCCTTTCACGTCGCCTTC
TCGGTTGTAGCTGGCAGACGACGAGTCTTACTTTTACGTGTACTTCTCTATAGATGATGTATGATCTCTC
TGCATGCGTGTTCGTGCATGTGTCCGTGTGTTGGGTACGCGTGGTACCCTGCAGGAAGGAAGCTGAGTTG
GCTGCTGCCACCGCTGAGCAATAACTAGTAATTACTAGCATAACCCCTTGGGGCCTCTAAACGGGTCTTG
AGGGGGTTTTTTGCTGAAAGGAGGACAGCTGATGATTGTCATGCTTGCCATCTGTTTTCTTGCAAGGTCA
GAGGAATTCGTAATCATGGTCATAGCTGTTTCCTGTGTGAAATTGTTATCCGCTCACAATTCCACACAAC
ATACGAGCCGGAAGCATAAAGTGTAAAGCCTGGGGTGCCTAATGAGTGAGCTAACTCACATTAATTGCGT
TGCGCTCACTGCCCGCTTTCCAGTCGGGAAACCTGTCGTGCCAGCTGCATTAATGAA
